Addgene plasmid #173369: RVD-GT2
Purpose: One-step assembly of custom RVD arrays to construct DdCBE, TALE, etc.
Depositing lab: Bin Shen. Depositing organization: Nanjing Medical University. Publication: Precision modeling of mitochondrial diseases in zebrafish via DdCBE-mediated mtDNA base editing. Guo J, Zhang X, Chen X, Sun H, Dai Y, Wang J, Qian X, Tan L, Lou X, Shen B. Cell Discov. 2021 Sep 3;7(1):78. doi: 10.1038/s41421-021-00307-9. PubMed 34480028.
Backbone
  Vector backbone: TetR T vector
  Vector type: Unspecified
Growth in bacteria
  Bacterial resistance: Tetracycline, 10 μg/mL
  Growth temperature: 37°C
  Growth strain: DH5alpha
  Copy number: High Copy
Gene/Insert
  Gene/Insert name: NN-NG dimer RVD at Position2
  Species: Synthetic
  Mutation: no
  Cloning method: Restriction Enzyme; 5′ cloning site Unknown (unknown if destroyed)
Terms and licenses: Academic/Nonprofit Terms; Industry Terms: Not Available to Industry
Depositor comments: RVD is inserted into TA site of TetR T vector
How to cite: RVD-GT2 was a gift from Bin Shen (Addgene plasmid # 173369 ; http://n2t.net/addgene:173369 ; RRID:Addgene_173369)
