[The description below was written by a language model from this plasmid's Addgene catalogue record and pLannotate feature annotations shown in this document.]
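Description:
RVD-GT2 is a small (about 2.6 kb) bacterial module plasmid from a library used for one-step assembly of custom TALE repeat arrays, such as those needed to build DdCBE mitochondrial base editors or other TALE-based proteins. The backbone is recorded as a "TetR T vector", a minimal TA-cloning vector; its vector type is otherwise unspecified. It is maintained in E. coli at high copy through a ColE1/pUC-type origin of replication and selected with tetracycline, with the tet promoter driving the TcR tetracycline efflux protein gene. The annotation also picks up short fragments of an RSF origin and of a kanamycin resistance gene, which are too small to be functional and are probably leftovers from vector construction. A T7 promoter is also annotated.

The insert is a synthetic dimer of two TALE repeat units carrying the repeat-variable diresidues NN and NG, placed in the TA site of the vector. In the standard TALE code, NN recognises guanine (and, less strictly, adenine) and NG recognises thymine, which matches the "GT" in the plasmid name. The "2" indicates that the module is designed to occupy position 2 in an ordered array. The repeat dimer itself is not annotated in the feature table, and it presumably lies in the unannotated region between the T7 promoter and the origin. The record does not state the flanking sites or enzymes used to release and join the modules. The plasmid contains no expression cassette for the insert and serves purely as a building-block donor, combined with sibling modules for the other positions and a destination vector to generate a full DNA-binding array against a chosen target sequence.
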