Features (pLannotate 1.2.2; 6 found; start..end, strand, type, name):
    476..515     -  rep_origin     RSF ori (fragment): Plasmids containing the RSF 1030 origin of replication can be propagated in E. coli cells that contain additional plasmids with compatible origins.
    531..559     +  promoter       tet promoter: E. coli promoter for tetracycline efflux protein gene
    607..1797    +  CDS            TcR: tetracycline efflux protein; tet; confers resistance to tetracycline
   1895..1969    +  CDS            KanR (fragment): aminoglycoside phosphotransferase; aphA-3; confers resistance to kanamycin
   1972..1990    -  promoter       T7 promoter: promoter for bacteriophage T7 RNA polymerase
   2420..404     +  rep_origin     ori (across the origin): high-copy-number ColE1/pMB1/pBR322/pUC origin of replication
>Addgene plasmid #173369 | RVD-GT2 | addgene full sequence | sequence record 361542 | Addgene NGS Result
ACTCTGTAGCACCGCCTACATACCTCGCTCTGCTAATCCTGTTACCAGTGGCTGCTGCCAGTGGCGATAA
GTCGTGTCTTACCGGGTTGGACTCAAGACGATAGTTACCGGATAAGGCGCAGCGGTCGGGCTGAACGGGG
GGTTCGTGCACACAGCCCAGCTTGGAGCGAACGACCTACACCGAACTGAGATACCTACAGCGTGAGCTAT
GAGAAAGCGCCACGCTTCCCGAAGGGAGAAAGGCGGACAGGTATCCGGTAAGCGGCAGGGTCGGAACAGG
AGAGCGCACGAGGGAGCTTCCAGGGGGAAACGCCTGGTATCTTTATAGTCCTGTCGGGTTTCGCCACCTC
TGACTTGAGCGTCGATTTTTGTGATGCTCGTCAGGGGGGCGGAGCCTATGGAAAAACGCCAGCAACGCGG
CCTTTTTACGGTTCCTGGCCTTTTGCTGGCCTTTTGCTCACATGTTCTTTCCTGCGTTATCCACAGAATC
AGGGGATAACGCAGGAAAGAACATGAATTAATTCTCATGTTTGACAGCTTATCATCGATTAGCTTTAATG
CGGTAGTTTATCACAGTTAAATTGCTAACGCAGTCAGGCACCGTGTATGAAATCTAACAATGCGCTCATC
GTCATCCTCGGCACCGTCACCCTGGATGCTGTAGGCATAGGCTTGGTTATGCCGGTACTGCCGGGCCTCT
TGCGGGATATCGTCCATTCCGACAGCATCGCCAGTCACTATGGCGTGCTGCTAGCGCTATATGCGTTGAT
GCAATTTCTATGCGCACCCGTTCTCGGAGCACTGTCCGACCGCTTTGGCCGCCGCCCAGTCCTGCTCGCT
TCGCTACTTGGAGCCACTATCGACTACGCGATCATGGCGACCACACCCGTCCTGTGGATTCTCTACGCCG
GACGCATCGTGGCCGGCATCACCGGCGCCACAGGTGCGGTTGCTGGCGCCTATATCGCCGACATCACCGA
TGGGGAAGATCGGGCTCGCCACTTCGGGCTCATGAGCGCTTGTTTCGGCGTGGGTATGGTGGCAGGCCCC
GTGGCCGGGGGACTGTTGGGCGCCATCTCCTTACATGCACCATTCCTTGCGGCGGCGGTGCTCAACGGCC
TCAACCTACTACTGGGCTGCTTCCTAATGCAGGAGTCGCATAAGGGAGAGCGCCGACCCATGCCCTTGAG
AGCCTTCAACCCAGTCAGCTCCTTCCGGTGGGCGCGGGGCATGACTATCGTCGCCGCACTTATGACTGTC
TTCTTTATCATGCAACTCGTAGGACAGGTGCCGGCAGCGCTCTGGGTCATTTTCGGCGAGGACCGCTTTC
GCTGGAGCGCGACGATGATCGGCCTGTCGCTTGCGGTATTCGGAATCTTGCACGCCCTCGCTCAAGCCTT
CGTCACTGGTCCCGCCACCAAACGTTTCGGCGAGAAGCAGGCCATTATCGCCGGCATGGCGGCCGACGCG
CTGGGCTACGTCTTGCTGGCGTTCGCGACGCGAGGCTGGATGGCCTTCCCCATTATGATTCTTCTCGCTT
CCGGCGGCATCGGGATGCCCGCGTTGCAGGCCATGCTGTCCAGGCAGGTAGATGACGACCATCAGGGACA
GCTTCAAGGATCGCTCGCGGCTCTTACCAGCCTAACTTCGATCATTGGACCGCTGATCGTCACGGCGATT
TATGCCGCCTCGGCGAGCACATGGAACGGGTTGGCATGGATTGTAGGCGCCGCCCTATACCTTGTCTGCC
TCCCCGCGTTGCGTCGCGGTGCATGGAGCCGGGCCACCTCGACCTGAATGGAAGCCGGCGGCACCTCGCT
AACGGATTCACCACTCCAAGAATTGGAGCCAATCAATTCTTGCGGAGAACTGTGAATGCGCAAACCAACC
CTTGATCGGGGAAGAACAGTATGTCGAGCTATTTTTTGACTTACTGGGGATCAAGCCTGATTGGGAGAAA
ATAAAATATCCCCTATAGTGAGTCGTATTACATGGTCATAGCTGTTTCCTGGCAGCTCTGGCCCGTGTCT
CAAAATCTCTGATGTTACATTGCACAAGATAAAAATATATCATCATGCCTCCTCTAGACCAAAGCTGGTC
TCGCAGGTTGTAGCGATTGCTAGTAACAATGGTGGCAAACAGGCTCTTGAAACCGTACAGCGCCTACTGC
CAGTTCTCTGTCAAGCCCACGGTCTGACTCCGGAGCAAGTTGTAGCGATTGCTAGTAATGGGGGTGGCAA
ACAGGCTCTTGAGACTGTTCAGCGCCTTCTACCAGTTCTCTGTCAAGCCCACGGCCTGACGCCCGAGCAA
GTGGTTGAGACCATATCTGGTCGAGCCACCCATGACCAAAATCCCTTAACGTGAGTTACGCGTCGTTCCA
CTGAGCGTCAGACCCCGTAGAAAAGATCAAAGGATCTTCTTGAGATCCTTTTTTTCTGCGCGTAATCTGC
TGCTTGCAAACAAAAAAACCACCGCTACCAGCGGTGGTTTGTTTGCCGGATCAAGAGCTACCAACTCTTT
TTCCGAAGGTAACTGGCTTCAGCAGAGCGCAGATACCAAATACTGTTCTTCTAGTGTAGCCGTAGTTAGG
CCACCACTTCAAGA
