>Addgene plasmid #173369 | RVD-GT2 | depositor partial sequence | sequence record 336324 | RVD flanked by two Bsa I sites
GGTCTCGCAGGTTGTAGCGATTGCTAGTAACAATGGTGGCAAACAGGCTCTTGAAACCGTACAGCGCCTA
CTGCCAGTTCTCTGTCAAGCCCACGGTCTGACTCCGGAGCAAGTTGTAGCGATTGCTAGTAATGGGGGTG
GCAAACAGGCTCTTGAGACTGTTCAGCGCCTTCTACCAGTTCTCTGTCAAGCCCACGGCCTGACGCCCGA
GCAAGTGGTTGAGACC
